>Addgene plasmid #36753 | TAL2327 | depositor partial sequence | sequence record 45946 | TAL2327 sequence 1640 bps
GAACCTGACCCCAGACCAGGTAGTCGCAATCGCGAACAATAATGGGGGAAAGCAAGCCCTGGAAACCGTG
CAAAGGTTGTTGCCGGTCCTTTGTCAAGACCACGGCCTTACACCGGAGCAAGTCGTGGCCATTGCAAATA
ATAACGGTGGCAAACAGGCTCTTGAGACGGTTCAGAGACTTCTCCCAGTTCTCTGTCAAGCCCACGGGCT
GACTCCCGATCAAGTTGTAGCGATTGCGTCGAACATTGGAGGGAAACAAGCATTGGAGACTGTCCAACGG
CTCCTTCCCGTGTTGTGTCAAGCCCACGGTTTGACGCCTGCACAAGTGGTCGCCATCGCCAGCCATGATG
GCGGTAAGCAGGCGCTGGAAACAGTACAGCGCCTGCTGCCTGTACTGTGCCAGGATCATGGACTGACCCC
AGACCAGGTAGTCGCAATCGCGTCACATGACGGGGGAAAGCAAGCCCTGGAAACCGTGCAAAGGTTGTTG
CCGGTCCTTTGTCAAGACCACGGCCTTACACCGGAGCAAGTCGTGGCCATTGCAAGCAACATCGGTGGCA
AACAGGCTCTTGAGACGGTTCAGAGACTTCTCCCAGTTCTCTGTCAAGCCCACGGGCTGACTCCCGATCA
AGTTGTAGCGATTGCGAATAACAATGGAGGGAAACAAGCATTGGAGACTGTCCAACGGCTCCTTCCCGTG
TTGTGTCAAGCCCACGGTTTGACGCCTGCACAAGTGGTCGCCATCGCCTCCAATATTGGCGGTAAGCAGG
CGCTGGAAACAGTACAGCGCCTGCTGCCTGTACTGTGCCAGGATCATGGACTGACCCCAGACCAGGTAGT
CGCAATCGCGAACAATAATGGGGGAAAGCAAGCCCTGGAAACCGTGCAAAGGTTGTTGCCGGTCCTTTGT
CAAGACCACGGCCTTACACCGGAGCAAGTCGTGGCCATTGCAAATAATAACGGTGGCAAACAGGCTCTTG
AGACGGTTCAGAGACTTCTCCCAGTTCTCTGTCAAGCCCACGGGCTGACTCCCGATCAAGTTGTAGCGAT
TGCGTCGAACATTGGAGGGAAACAAGCATTGGAGACTGTCCAACGGCTCCTTCCCGTGTTGTGTCAAGCC
CACGGTTTGACGCCTGCACAAGTGGTCGCCATCGCCAGCCATGATGGCGGTAAGCAGGCGCTGGAAACAG
TACAGCGCCTGCTGCCTGTACTGTGCCAGGATCATGGACTGACCCCAGACCAGGTAGTCGCAATCGCGTC
GAACATTGGGGGAAAGCAAGCCCTGGAAACCGTGCAAAGGTTGTTGCCGGTCCTTTGTCAAGACCACGGC
CTTACACCGGAGCAAGTCGTGGCCATTGCAAGCAACATCGGTGGCAAACAGGCTCTTGAGACGGTTCAGA
GACTTCTCCCAGTTCTCTGTCAAGCCCACGGGCTGACTCCCGATCAAGTTGTAGCGATTGCGAATAACAA
TGGAGGGAAACAAGCATTGGAGACTGTCCAACGGCTCCTTCCCGTGTTGTGTCAAGCCCACGGTTTGACG
CCTGCACAAGTGGTCGCCATCGCCTCCAATATTGGCGGTAAGCAGGCGCTGGAAACAGTACAGCGCCTGC
TGCCTGTACTGTGCCAGGATCATGGACTGA
