>Addgene plasmid #36753 | TAL2327 | addgene partial sequence | sequence record 48169 | CMV-F 5'-CGCAAATGGGCGGTAGGCGTG-3'
ACTAGAGAACCCACTGCTTACTGGCTTATCGAAATTAATACGACTCACTATAGGGAGACCCAAGCTGGCT
AGCACCATGGACTACAAAGACCATGACGGTGATTATAAAGATCATGACATCGATTACAAGGATGACGATG
ACAAGATGGCCCCCAAGAAGAAGAGGAAGGTGGGCATTCACCGCGGGGTACCTATGGTGGACTTGAGGAC
ACTCGGTTATTCGCAACAGCAACAGGAGAAAATCAAGCCTAAGGTCAGGAGCACCGTCGCGCAACACCAC
GAGGCGCTTGTGGGGCATGGCTTCACTCATGCGCATATTGTCGCGCTTTCACAGCACCCTGCGGCGCTTG
GGACGGTGGCTGTCAAATACCAAGATATGATTGCGGCCCTGCCCGAAGCCACGCACGAGGCAATTGTAGG
GGTCGGTAAACAGTGGTCGGGAGCGCGAGCACTTGAGGCGCTGCTGACTGTGGCGGGTGAGCTTAGGGGG
CCTCCGCTCCAGCTCGACACCGGGCAGCTGCTGAAGATCGCGAAGAGAGGGGGAGTAACAGCGGTAGAGG
CAGTGCACGCCTGGCGCAATGCGCTCACCGGGGCCCCCTTGAACCTGACCCCAGACCAGGTAGTCGCAAT
CGCGAACAATAATGGGGGAAAGCAAGCCCTGGAAACCGTGCAAAGGTTGTTGCCGGTCCTTTGTCAAGAC
CACGGCCTTACACCGGAGCAAGTCGTGGCCATTGCAAATAATAACGGTGGCAAACAGGCTCTTGAGACGG
TTCAGAGACTTCTCCCAGTTCTCTGTCAAGCCCACGGGCTGACTCCCGATCAAGTTGTAGCGATTGCGTC
GAACATTGGA
