>Addgene plasmid #36753 | TAL2327 | addgene partial sequence | sequence record 48170 | JDS-TALEN-F 5'-TAGGGGTCGGTAAACAGTGG-3'
GCGGGTGAGCTTAGGGGGCCTCCGCTCCAGCTCGACACCGGGCAGCTGCTGAAGATCGCGAAGAGAGGGG
GAGTAACAGCGGTAGAGGCAGTGCACGCCTGGCGCAATGCGCTCACCGGGGCCCCCTTGAACCTGACCCC
AGACCAGGTAGTCGCAATCGCGAACAATAATGGGGGAAAGCAAGCCCTGGAAACCGTGCAAAGGTTGTTG
CCGGTCCTTTGTCAAGACCACGGCCTTACACCGGAGCAAGTCGTGGCCATTGCAAATAATAACGGTGGCA
AACAGGCTCTTGAGACGGTTCAGAGACTTCTCCCAGTTCTCTGTCAAGCCCACGGGCTGACTCCCGATCA
AGTTGTAGCGATTGCGTCGAACATTGGAGGGAAACAAGCATTGGAGACTGTCCAACGGCTCCTTCCCGTG
TTGTGTCAAGCCCACGGTTTGACGCCTGCACAAGTGGTCGCCATCGCCAGCCATGATGGCGGTAAGCAGG
CGCTGGAAACAGTACAGCGCCTGCTGCCTGTACTGTGCCAGGATCATGGACTGACCCCAGACCAGGTAGT
CGCAATCGCGTCACATGACGGGGGAAAGCAAGCCCTGGAAACCGTGCAAAGGTTGTTGCCGGTCCTTTGT
CAAGACCACGGCCTTACACCGGAGCAAGTCGTGGCCATTGCAAGCAACATCGGTGGCAAACAGGCTCTTG
AGACGGTTCAGAGACTTCTCCCAGTTCTCTGTCAAGCCCACGGGCTGACTCCCGATCAAGTTGTAGCGAT
TGCGAATAACAATGGAGGGAAACAAGCATTGGAGACTGTCCAACGGCTCCTTCCCGTGTTGTGTCAAGCC
CACGGTTTGACGCCTGCACAAGTGGTCGCCATCGCCTCCAATATTGGCGGTAAGCAGGCGCTGGAAA
