[The description below was written by a language model from this plasmid's Addgene catalogue record.]
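Description:
TAL2327 is a mammalian expression plasmid encoding the right-hand monomer of a TALEN pair directed against the human MET gene (also known as c-Met or HGFR). It is built on the JDS78 backbone, a TALEN expression vector of about 6.4 kb into which a roughly 1.6 kb array of TAL effector repeats was inserted between two BsmBI sites, both of which were destroyed during cloning. The repeat array was produced by the FLASH assembly method for high-throughput TALEN construction. The plasmid is maintained in E. coli at high copy number under ampicillin selection. The record does not state the origin of replication, and no feature table is provided.

The customised repeat array sits in frame with elements supplied by the backbone: a 3X FLAG tag at the N terminus, which allows detection of the protein, and a wild-type FokI nuclease domain at the C terminus. Expression in mammalian cells is driven by the CMV promoter. The vector also carries a T7 promoter, so that mRNA can be synthesised in vitro, for example for delivery as RNA rather than as plasmid DNA. The use of a BGH reverse sequencing primer suggests that a BGH polyadenylation region lies downstream of the coding sequence.

Because FokI cleaves only as a dimer, this construct is meant to be used together with the matching left-hand MET TALEN. When the two monomers bind their adjacent half-sites, the nuclease domains dimerise across the spacer and make a double-strand break. That break can be exploited for gene disruption by error-prone repair or for targeted editing at the endogenous MET locus in human cells.
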