Addgene plasmid #36753: TAL2327
Depositing lab: Keith Joung. Depositing organization: Massachusetts General Hospital. Publication: FLASH assembly of TALENs for high-throughput genome editing. Reyon D, Tsai SQ, Khayter C, Foden JA, Sander JD, Joung JK. Nat Biotechnol. 2012 Apr 8. doi: 10.1038/nbt.2170. PubMed 22484455.
Backbone
  Vector backbone: JDS78
  Backbone manufacturer: Joung lab (Addgene Plasmid # 32290)
  Backbone size w/o insert (bp): 6447
  Vector type: Mammalian, T7 for in vitro mRNA synthesis
Growth in bacteria
  Bacterial resistance: Ampicillin, 100 μg/mL
  Growth temperature: 37°C
  Growth strain: XL1 Blue
  Copy number: High Copy
Gene/Insert
  Gene/Insert name: MET-TALEN_Right (alt name: MET)
  Species: H. sapiens (human)
  Insert size (bp): 1640
  Entrez Gene: Met (a.k.a. HGF, HGFR, Par4, c-Met)
  Promoter: CMV
  Tag / fusion protein: 3X Flag (N terminal on backbone); WT FOKI (C terminal on backbone)
  Cloning method: Restriction Enzyme; 5′ cloning site BsmBI (destroyed during cloning); 3′ cloning site BsmBI (destroyed during cloning)
  Sequencing primers: 5′ CMV-F; 3′ BGH-rev
Terms and licenses: Academic/Nonprofit Terms; Industry Terms: Not Available to Industry
Depositor comments: Target binding site: TGGACCAGAGGACAAGAT It is strongly recommended that users perform a diagnostic digest to verify this plasmid prior to use. For example, a double digest of the plasmid with BamHI and KpnI should result in two bands at 2.2kb and 5.9kb.
How to cite: TAL2327 was a gift from Keith Joung (Addgene plasmid # 36753 ; http://n2t.net/addgene:36753 ; RRID:Addgene_36753)
